>Addgene plasmid #70874 | pFOSGE_COF2E02 | depositor partial sequence | sequence record 126816 | insert
ATGCCGGGAAGAAAAAAAAACCACCACAAAAACAACAACAACAGCAGAGCCAGACACCAGCGGGGTGGTC
AACAGTCGAAGGATAAGCAGGAGCAGCAGGACAAGGAGCAGAGTCCCTCGCCAACGGAGGAGAAGGAGTT
ACCATATCGCGTAGAACACTCCGATATATATGGACGATATTTGGTGGCCAATCGCCAACTGGAGGCGGGC
GAAACGCTGATCCGCGAGGAGCCACTGGCCATTGGGCCGTGTGTGAGCGGTGATCCCGTGTGCCTGGGTT
GCTATCACCCGGTGTCCCTTAAGGCGGATCAATATCGTTGTCCCGGCTGCGCCTGGCCACTCTGCGGCAG
CACTTGCGCTGGCCTCAAACATCGACATGGTCACACTGAAACGGAGTGCCAACTGTACGCGGAACGACGG
GCGGTCGCCGGCGAACTGCTGACGGAACGCGCCGGTCCGGCGGAAGTGCGTGACCTTTACGAACTGGTGA
TGATCGTTCGCATACTCCTCCTGCGCCAGCACGATCCGGAGCAGTTCGCTCTGATCGCCCGCATGGAATC
GCATACGGAGGAGCGACGACAGAACGCGGTGCTGTGGCGCCACTACGAGGAGAAGGTGGTGCAGCGACTG
CGCGTCACCTGGCAGCTGGAGGACCTCGAGGCGGAACAGGTGCACGAGGTGTGCGGCATACTGGACGTCA
ATTGTTTCGAGATCGGCCAGAATGGCGCCAAGGCGCGGACGCTATATCCGAGCGCCTTCCTGCTCGCGCA
CGACTGCACACCGAACACGGCGCACACGGACGACCCGAGCTCCTTCGAGATCCTGCTGCGCACCTCGCGG
CGCGTGCGCGAGCGGGAAGCGCTGACGCTCAGCTATGCGTACACGCTGCAGGGCACACTCAAGCGGCGCG
CCTTCATGCACGAGGGCAAGCTCTTCTGGTGCTGCTGCCGGCGCTGCTCCGATCCCCGCGAGCTGGGCAC
CGACTGCAGCGCCCTCGTGTGCGCCACCTGTCGGACGGGATCGGTGCGAGCGGTGGATCCACTGCAGCAG
ACCGGCGACTGGGCCTGCGACCGTTGCGCCCATAAAATGGGAGCCACGGAAGTGGAGCGCCAGTTGGATC
GTATCAACAACGACCTGGAGGACATTGATGTCCACGATATTCCAGGACTGGAGAACTTTCTCCTTAGATA
TCGGGATGTCCTGCGACCGAATCACTACCTCCTGCTCTCGGCCAAATATTCCTTGTGCCAGATTTACGGT
CGAACTGAAGGATACTTACTGCCACAGATGTCCCCAGAGGACATTGCCCGCAAGGAGAGCTACTGCCGCG
AGTTTCTGGAAATCGTAGATGTACTCGATCCGGGTCTGACCCGTCTGCGAGGACTCATCATGTACGAGCT
GCATGCCCCCGTAATGGTTTTGGCTCAGTCGGCATTCCAGAGCGGACAGATCTCACGACAGGAGTTCCAG
CGGCGACTCAAAGAGGTCGTCAAGCTGCTCCAAGTCAGCAGGGATATCCTGCTAATGGAACCCGAAGGAT
CTACGGAAAATGCAATGGGACAGGCTGCAGCCGATGCGCTAAGCAAAATGGGTTGC
