>Addgene plasmid #70874 | pFOSGE_COF2E02 | addgene partial sequence | sequence record 130341 | M13-F20 5'-TGTAAAACGACGGCCAGT-3'
CCTGTTCGTTTGCAACAAATTGATGAGCAATGCTTTTTTATAATGCCAACTTTGTACAAAAAAGCAGGCT
TCATGCCGGGAAGAAAAAAAAACCACCACAAAAACAACAACAACAGCAGAGCCAGACACCAGCGGGGTGG
TCAACAGTCGAAGGATAAGCAGGAGCAGCAGGACAAGGAGCAGAGTCCCTCGCCAACGGAGGAGAAGGAG
TTACCATATCGCGTAGAACACTCCGATATATATGGACGATATTTGGTGGCCAATCGCCAACTGGAGGCGG
GCGAAACGCTGATCCGCGAGGAGCCACTGGCCATTGGGCCGTGTGTGAGCGGTGATCCCGTGTGCCTGGG
TTGCTATCACCCGGTGTCCCTTAAGGCGGATCAATATCGTTGTCCCGGCTGCGCCTGGCCACTCTGCGGC
AGCACTTGCGCTGGCCTCAAACATCGACATGGTCACACTGAAACGGAGTGCCAACTGTACGCGGAACGAC
GGGCGGTCGCCGGCGAACTGCTGACGGAACGCGCCGGTCCGGCGGAAGTGCGTGACCTTTACGAACTGGT
GATGATCGTTCGCATACTCCTCCTGCGCCAGCACGATCCGGAGCAGTTCGCTCTGATCGC
