[The description below was written by a language model from this plasmid's Addgene catalogue record.]
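Description:
pFOSGE_COF2E02 is a Gateway entry clone built on the Invitrogen pDONR221 donor backbone and carrying the Drosophila melanogaster gene CG11160 (FBgn0030257, transcript FBtr0073390) as an insert of about 1.6 kb. It is a bacterial cloning plasmid rather than an expression vector: it is maintained at high copy in standard E. coli cloning strains such as DH5alpha under kanamycin selection. The insert was introduced by Gateway cloning. In a pDONR221-derived entry clone this normally means a BP recombination has replaced the donor vector's counter-selectable cassette with the gene of interest, leaving it flanked by attL recombination sites. No feature table accompanies the record, so the exact site arrangement, the reading-frame context and the presence or absence of a stop codon are not documented here. M13 forward and reverse primer sites on either side of the insert are listed for sequence verification.

As an entry clone, the plasmid has no stated promoter, tag or reporter driving CG11160. Its role is to act as a shuttle from which the insert can be moved by LR recombination into any compatible Gateway destination vector, which then supplies the promoter, fusion partners and host-specific elements. The record gives the purpose only as "Gateway entry clone". The associated publication concerns the context-dependent regulatory functions of transcriptional regulators, which suggests the clone belongs to a collection of fly factor clones intended for transfer into assay vectors, although the record does not describe the specific downstream use or the function of CG11160.
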