Addgene plasmid #70874: pFOSGE_COF2E02
Purpose: Gateway entry clone
Depositing lab: Alexander Stark. Depositing organization: Research Institute of Molecular Pathology (IMP). Publication: Transcriptional regulators form diverse groups with context-dependent regulatory functions. Stampfel G, Kazmar T, Frank O, Wienerroither S, Reiter F, Stark A. Nature. 2015 Nov 9. doi: 10.1038/nature15545. PubMed 26550828.
Backbone
  Vector backbone: pDONR221
  Backbone manufacturer: Invitrogen
  Backbone size w/o insert (bp): 4762
  Vector type: Gateway entry vector
Growth in bacteria
  Bacterial resistance: Kanamycin, 50 μg/mL
  Growth temperature: 37°C
  Growth strain: DH5alpha
  Copy number: High Copy
Gene/Insert
  Gene/Insert name: CG11160 (alt names: FBgn0030257; CG11160, FBtr0073390)
  Species: D. melanogaster (fly)
  Insert size (bp): 1596
  Cloning method: Gateway Cloning
  Sequencing primers: 5′ M13-F20; 3′ M13R
Terms and licenses: Academic/Nonprofit Terms; Industry Terms: Not Available to Industry
How to cite: pFOSGE_COF2E02 was a gift from Alexander Stark (Addgene plasmid # 70874 ; http://n2t.net/addgene:70874 ; RRID:Addgene_70874)
